Addgene plasmid #236074: pT/UBC-mVenus-P2A-NRASG12V
Purpose: Sleeping Beauty transposon plasmid for hydrodynamic tail vein injection (HDTVi) into mice. Ubc promotor driven expression of mVenus and mutant NRAS (NRASG12V).
Depositing lab: Masashi Narita. Depositing organization: Cancer Research UK Cambridge Institute (CRUK-CI), University of Cambridge. Publication: Titration of RAS alters senescent state and influences tumour initiation. Chan ASL, Zhu H, Narita M, Cassidy LD, Young ARJ, Bermejo-Rodriguez C, Janowska AT, Chen HC, Gough S, Oshimori N, Zender L, Aitken SJ, Hoare M, Narita M. Nature. 2024 Sep;633(8030):678-685. doi: 10.1038/s41586-024-07797-z. Epub 2024 Aug 7. PubMed 39112713.
Backbone
  Vector backbone: pT
  Total vector size (bp): 7719
  Vector type: Sleeping beauty transposon plasmid
Growth in bacteria
  Bacterial resistance: Ampicillin, 100 μg/mL
  Growth temperature: 37°C
  Growth strain: DH5alpha
  Copy number: High Copy
Gene/Insert 1
  Gene/Insert name: mVenus
  Species: Aequorea victoria
  Insert size (bp): 717
  GenBank ID: DQ092360
  Promoter: Ubc
  Cloning method: Unknown
  Sequencing primers: 5′ -
Gene/Insert 2
  Gene/Insert name: NRAS G12V
  Species: H. sapiens (human)
  Mutation: G12V
  GenBank ID: NG_007572
  Entrez Gene: NRAS (a.k.a. ALPS4, CMNS, KRAS, N-ras, NCMS, NRAS1, NS6)
  Promoter: Ubc
  Cloning method: Unknown
  Sequencing primers: 5′ -
Terms and licenses: Academic/Nonprofit Terms; Industry Terms: Not Available to Industry
How to cite: pT/UBC-mVenus-P2A-NRASG12V was a gift from Masashi Narita (Addgene plasmid # 236074 ; http://n2t.net/addgene:236074 ; RRID:Addgene_236074)
