[The description below was written by a language model from this plasmid's Addgene catalogue record and pLannotate feature annotations shown in this document.]
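Description:
pT/UBC-mVenus-P2A-NRASG12V is a Sleeping Beauty transposon plasmid built on the pT backbone and intended for hydrodynamic tail vein injection into mice, a route that delivers naked DNA chiefly to hepatocytes. It is maintained in E. coli as a high-copy plasmid through a ColE1/pUC-type origin and is selected with ampicillin via the β-lactamase gene. Leftover lac promoter/operator, lacZα, lacI, rop and bom fragments are cloning-vector remnants.

The payload is a single expression unit driven by the human ubiquitin C promoter. It encodes the monomeric yellow fluorescent protein mVenus followed by human NRAS carrying the oncogenic G12V substitution. According to the construct name, the two are joined by a P2A ribosome-skipping peptide, which fits the short unannotated gap between the two coding sequences. One transcript should therefore yield the two proteins separately, with fluorescence marking the cells that express mutant RAS. Downstream lie an EMCV IRES, small murine leukemia virus env and LTR fragments, and a bGH polyadenylation signal. No coding sequence is annotated after the IRES, so these elements look like carry-over from a parental vector.

The transposon inverted repeats are not annotated as such. The short hits labelled SB100X are fragments only, and no full transposase gene is annotated, so the transposase for genomic integration is presumably supplied in trans. The catalogue lists 7,719 bp, whereas the sequenced record is 7,128 nt, a discrepancy the record does not explain. The associated work concerns how RAS dosage shapes senescence and tumour initiation.
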