Features (pLannotate 1.2.2; 23 found; start..end, strand, type, name):
    399..418     +  enhancer       CMV enhancer (fragment): human cytomegalovirus immediate early enhancer
    448..465     +  misc_feature   MCS (fragment): pBluescript multiple cloning site
    474..1643    +  promoter       UbC promoter: human ubiquitin C promoter
   1652..2368    +  CDS            mVenus: mVenus is a basic (constitutively fluorescent) yellow fluorescent protein published in 2006, derived from Aequorea victoria. It is reported to be a rapidly-maturing monomer with moderate acid sensitivity.
   2435..3001    +  CDS            NRAS: RASN_HUMAN - Also known as HRAS1. Experimental evidence at protein level: Swiss-Prot protein existence level 1. Ras proteins bind GDP/GTP and possess intrinsic GTPase activity. From Homo sapiens (Human).
   3122..3584    +  misc_feature   IRES: internal ribosome entry site (IRES) of the encephalomyocarditis virus (EMCV)
   3604..3676    +  CDS            env (fragment): murine leukemia virus gPr80 envelope polyprotein precursor; env; proteolytically cleaved into gp70SU and p15TM subunits
   3718..3753    +  LTR            3' LTR (ΔU3) (fragment): self-inactivating 3' long terminal repeat (LTR) from Moloney murine leukemia virus
   3840..4064    +  polyA_signal   bGH poly(A) signal: bovine growth hormone polyadenylation signal
   4068..4087    +  promoter       SV40 promoter (fragment): SV40 enhancer and early promoter
   4086..4120    +  CDS            SB100X (fragment): hyperactive variant of the Sleeping Beauty transposase (Mátés et al., 2009)
   4120..4228    +  CDS            SB100X (fragment): hyperactive variant of the Sleeping Beauty transposase (Mátés et al., 2009)
   4461..4498    +  misc_feature   MCS (fragment): pUC18/19 multiple cloning site
   4535..4551    -  protein_bind   lac operator: The lac repressor binds to the lac operator to inhibit transcription in E. coli. This inhibition can be relieved by adding lactose or isopropyl-β-D-thiogalactopyranoside (IPTG). lac repressor encoded by lacI
   4559..4589    -  promoter       lac promoter: promoter for the E. coli lac operon
   4604..4625    -  protein_bind   CAP binding site: CAP binding activates transcription in the presence of cAMP. E. coli catabolite activator protein
   4638..4730    -  CDS            lacI (fragment): lac repressor; lacI; The lac repressor binds to the lac operator to inhibit transcription in E. coli. This inhibition can be relieved by adding lactose or isopropyl-β-D-thiogalactopyranoside (IPTG).
   4913..5501    -  rep_origin     ori: high-copy-number ColE1/pMB1/pBR322/pUC origin of replication
   5672..6532    -  CDS            AmpR: β-lactamase; bla; confers resistance to ampicillin, carbenicillin, and related antibiotics
   6533..6637    -  promoter       AmpR promoter: bla
   6732..6767    +  CDS            rop (fragment): Rop protein, which maintains plasmids at low copy number; rop
   6869..6968    +  misc_feature   bom (fragment): basis of mobility region from pBR322
   6974..3       -  CDS            lacZα (fragment) (across the origin): LacZα fragment of β-galactosidase; lacZ fragment
>Addgene plasmid #236074 | pT/UBC-mVenus-P2A-NRASG12V | addgene full sequence | sequence record 472894 | Addgene NGS Result
AATTCGAGCTCGGTACCCTACAGTTGAAGTCGGAAGTTTACATACACTTAAGTTGGAGTCATTAAAACTC
GTTTTTCAACTACTCCACAAATTTCTTGTTAACAAACAATAGTTTTGGCAAGTCAGTTAGGACATCTACT
TTGTGCATGACACAAGTCATTTTTCCAACAATTGTTTACAGACAGATTATTTCACTTATAATTCACTGTA
TCACAATTCCAGTGGGTCAGAAGTTTACATACACTAAGTTGACTGTGCCTTTAAACAGCTTGGAAAATTC
CAGAAAATGATGTCATGGCTTTAGAAGCTTCTGATAGACTAATTGACATCATTTGAGTCAATTGGAGGTG
TACCTGTGGATGTATTTCAAGGCGATGTACGGGCCAGATATACGCGTTGACATTGATTATTGACTAGTAA
CGGCCGCCAGTGTGCTGGAATTCTGCAGATATCAAGCTTATCGATGGTGCAGCGGCCTCCGCGCCGGGTT
TTGGCGCCTCCCGCGGGCGCCCCCCTCCTCACGGCGAGCGCTGCCACGTCAGACGAAGGGCGCAGCGAGC
GTCCTGATCCTTCCGCCCGGACGCTCAGGACAGCGGCCCGCTGCTCATAAGACTCGGCCTTAGAACCCCA
GTATCAGCAGAAGGACATTTTAGGACGGGACTTGGGTGACTCTAGGGCACTGGTTTTCTTTCCAGAGAGC
GGAACAGGCGAGGAAAAGTAGTCCCTTCTCGGCGATTCTGCGGAGGGATCTCCGTGGGGCGGTGAACGCC
GATGATTATATAAGGACGCGCCGGGTGTGGCACAGCTAGTTCCGTCGCAGCCGGGATTTGGGTCGCGGTT
CTTGTTTGTGGATCGCTGTGATCGTCACTTGGTGAGTAGCGGGCTGCTGGGCTGGCCGGGGCTTTCGTGG
CCGCCGGGCCGCTCGGTGGGACGGAAGCGTGTGGAGAGACCGCCAAGGGCTGTAGTCTGGGTCCGCGAGC
AAGGTTGCCCTGAACTGGGGGTTGGGGGGAGCGCAGCAAAATGGCGGCTGTTCCCGAGTCTTGAATGGAA
GACGCTTGTGAGGCGGGCTGTGAGGTCGTTGAAACAAGGTGGGGGGCATGGTGGGCGGCAAGAACCCAAG
GTCTTGAGGCCTTCGCTAATGCGGGAAAGCTCTTATTCGGGTGAGATGGGCTGGGGCACCATCTGGGGAC
CCTGACGTGAAGTTTGTCACTGACTGGAGAACTCGGTTTGTCGTCTGTTGCGGGGGCGGCAGTTATGGCG
GTGCCGTTGGGCAGTGCACCCGTACCTTTGGGAGCGCGCGCCCTCGTCGTGTCGTGACGTCACCCGTTCT
GTTGGCTTATAATGCAGGGTGGGGCCACCTGCCGGTAGGTGTGCGGTAGGCTTTTCTCCGTCGCAGGACG
CAGGGTTCGGGCCTAGGGTAGGCTCTCCTGAATCGACAGGCGCCGGACCTCTGGTGAGGGGAGGGATAAG
TGAGGCGTCAGTTTCTTTGGTCGGTTTTATGTACCTATCTTCTTAAGTAGCTGAAGCTCCGGTTTTGAAC
TATGCGCTCGGGGTTGGCGAGTGTGTTTTGTGAAGTTTTTTAGGCACCTTTTGAAATGTAATCATTTGGG
TCAATATGTAATTTTCAGTGTTAGACTAGTAAAGCGGCCGCATGGTGAGCAAGGGCGAGGAGCTGTTCAC
CGGGGTGGTGCCCATCCTGGTCGAGCTGGACGGCGACGTAAACGGCCACAAGTTCAGCGTGTCCGGCGAG
GGCGAGGGCGATGCCACCTACGGCAAGCTGACCCTGAAGCTGATCTGCACCACCGGCAAGCTGCCCGTGC
CCTGGCCCACCCTCGTGACCACCCTGGGCTACGGCCTGCAGTGCTTCGCCCGCTACCCCGACCACATGAA
GCAGCACGACTTCTTCAAGTCCGCCATGCCCGAAGGCTACGTCCAGGAGCGCACCATCTTCTTCAAGGAC
GACGGCAACTACAAGACCCGCGCCGAGGTGAAGTTCGAGGGCGACACCCTGGTGAACCGCATCGAGCTGA
AGGGCATCGACTTCAAGGAGGACGGCAACATCCTGGGGCACAAGCTGGAGTACAACTACAACAGCCACAA
CGTCTATATCACCGCCGACAAGCAGAAGAACGGCATCAAGGCCAACTTCAAGATCCGCCACAACATCGAG
GACGGCGGCGTGCAGCTCGCCGACCACTACCAGCAGAACACCCCCATCGGCGACGGCCCCGTGCTGCTGC
CCGACAACCACTACCTGAGCTACCAGTCCAAGCTGAGCAAAGACCCCAACGAGAAGCGCGATCACATGGT
CCTGCTGGAGTTCGTGACCGCCGCCGGGATCACTCTCGGCATGGACGAGCTGTACAAAGGAAGCGGAGCT
ACTAACTTCAGCCTGCTGAAGCAGGCTGGAGACGTGGAGGAGAACCCTGGACCTATGACTGAGTACAAAC
TGGTGGTGGTTGGAGCAGTTGGTGTTGGGAAAAGCGCACTGACAATCCAGCTAATCCAGAACCACTTTGT
AGATGAATATGATCCCACCATAGAGGATTCTTACAGAAAACAAGTGGTTATAGATGGTGAAACCTGTTTG
TTGGACATACTGGATACAGCTGGACAAGAAGAGTACAGTGCCATGAGAGACCAATACATGAGGACAGGCG
AAGGCTTCCTCTGTGTATTTGCCATCAATAATAGCAAGTCATTTGCGGATATTAACCTCTACAGGGAACA
GATTAAGCGAGTAAAAGACTCGGATGATGTACCTATGGTGCTAGTGGGAAACAAGTGTGATTTGCCAACA
AGGACAGTTGATACAAAACAAGCCCACGAACTGGCCAAGAGTTACGGGATTCCATTCATTGAAACCTCAG
CCAAGACCAGACAGGGTGTTGAAGATGCTTTTTACACACTGGTAAGAGAAATACGCCAGTACCGAATGAA
AAAACTCAACAGCAGTGATGATGGGACTCAGGGTTGTATGGGATTGCCATGTGTGGTGATGTAAGCGGCC
AACGAATTCCGCCCCCCCCCCTAACGTTACTGGCCGAAGCCGCTTGGAATAAGGCCGGTGTGCGTTTGTC
TATATGTTATTTTCCACCATATTGCCGTCTTTTGGCAATGTGAGGGCCCGGAAACCTGGCCCTGTCTTCT
TGACGAGCATTCCTAGGGGTCTTTCCCCTCTCGCCAAAGGAATGCAAGGTCTGTTGAATGTCGTGAAGGA
AGCAGTTCCTCTGGAAGCTTCTTGAAGACAAACAACGTCTGTAGCGACCCTTTGCAGGCAGCGGAACCCC
CCACCTGGCGACAGGTGCCTCTGCGGCCAAAAGCCACGTGTATAAGATACACCTGCAAAGGCGGCACAAC
CCCAGTGCCACGTTGTGAGTTGGATAGTTGTGGAAAGAGTCAAATGGCTCTCCTCAAGCGTATTCAACAA
GGGGCTGAAGGATGCCCAGAAGGTACCCCATTGTATGGGATCTGATCTGGGGCCTCGGTGCACATGCTTT
ACATGTGTTTAGTCGAGGTTAAAAAAACGTCTAGGCCCCCCGAACCACGGGGACGTGGTTTTCCTTTGAA
AAACACGATGATAAGCTTGATCACGCGTCTCGAGATATCAGTGGTCCAGGCTCTAGTTTTGACTCAACAA
TATCACCAGCTGAAGCCTATAGAGTACGAGCCATAGATAAAATAAAAGATTTTATTTAGTCTCCAGAAAA
AGGGGGGAATGAAAGACCCCACCTGTAGGTTTGGCAAGCTAGCATTCCCGGGAAAACTCAACAGCAGTGA
TGATGGGACTCAGGGTTGTATGGGATTGCCATGTGTGGTGATGTAAGGATCAGCCTCGACTGTGCCTTCT
AGTTGCCAGCCATCTGTTGTTTGCCCCTCCCCCGTGCCTTCCTTGACCCTGGAAGGTGCCACTCCCACTG
TCCTTTCCTAATAAAATGAGGAAATTGCATCGCATTGTCTGAGTAGGTGTCATTCTATTCTGGGGGGTGG
GGTGGGGCAGGACAGCAAGGGGGAGGATTGGGAAGACAATAGCAGGCATGCTGGGGATGCGGTGGGCTCT
ATGGCTTCTGAGGCGGAAAGAACCAGCCATCACAAAGCTCTGACCTCAATCCTATAGAAAGGAGGAATGA
GCCAAAATTCACCCAACTTATTGTGGGAAGCTTGTGGAAGGCTACTCGAAATGTTTGACCCAAGTTAAAC
AATTTAAAGGCAATGCTACCAAATACTAATTGAGTGTATGTTAACTTCTGACCCACTGGGAATGTGATGA
AAGAAATAAAAGCTGAAATGAATCATTCTCTCTACTATTATTCTGATATTTCACATTCTTAAAATAAAGT
GGTGATCCTAACTGACCTTAAGACAGGGAATCTTTACTCGGATTAAATGTCAGGAATTGTGAAAAAGTGA
GTTTAAATGTATTTGGCTAAGGTGTATGTAAACTTCCGACTTCAACTGTAGGGGATCCTCTAGAGTCGAC
CTGCAGGCATGCAAGCTTGGCGTAATCATGGTCATAGCTGTTTCCTGTGTGAAATTGTTATCCGCTCACA
ATTCCACACAACATACGAGCCGGAAGCATAAAGTGTAAAGCCTGGGGTGCCTAATGAGTGAGCTAACTCA
CATTAATTGCGTTGCGCTCACTGCCCGCTTTCCAGTCGGGAAACCTGTCGTGCCAGCTGCATTAATGAAT
CGGCCAACGCGCGGGGAGAGGCGGTTTGCGTATTGGGCGCTCTTCCGCTTCCTCGCTCACTGACTCGCTG
CGCTCGGTCGTTCGGCTGCGGCGAGCGGTATCAGCTCACTCAAAGGCGGTAATACGGTTATCCACAGAAT
CAGGGGATAACGCAGGAAAGAACATGTGAGCAAAAGGCCAGCAAAAGGCCAGGAACCGTAAAAAGGCCGC
GTTGCTGGCGTTTTTCCATAGGCTCCGCCCCCCTGACGAGCATCACAAAAATCGACGCTCAAGTCAGAGG
TGGCGAAACCCGACAGGACTATAAAGATACCAGGCGTTTCCCCCTGGAAGCTCCCTCGTGCGCTCTCCTG
TTCCGACCCTGCCGCTTACCGGATACCTGTCCGCCTTTCTCCCTTCGGGAAGCGTGGCGCTTTCTCATAG
CTCACGCTGTAGGTATCTCAGTTCGGTGTAGGTCGTTCGCTCCAAGCTGGGCTGTGTGCACGAACCCCCC
GTTCAGCCCGACCGCTGCGCCTTATCCGGTAACTATCGTCTTGAGTCCAACCCGGTAAGACACGACTTAT
CGCCACTGGCAGCAGCCACTGGTAACAGGATTAGCAGAGCGAGGTATGTAGGCGGTGCTACAGAGTTCTT
GAAGTGGTGGCCTAACTACGGCTACACTAGAAGAACAGTATTTGGTATCTGCGCTCTGCTGAAGCCAGTT
ACCTTCGGAAAAAGAGTTGGTAGCTCTTGATCCGGCAAACAAACCACCGCTGGTAGCGGTGGTTTTTTTG
TTTGCAAGCAGCAGATTACGCGCAGAAAAAAAGGATCTCAAGAAGATCCTTTGATCTTTTCTACGGGGTC
TGACGCTCAGTGGAACGAAAACTCACGTTAAGGGATTTTGGTCATGAGATTATCAAAAAGGATCTTCACC
TAGATCCTTTTAAATTAAAAATGAAGTTTTAAATCAATCTAAAGTATATATGAGTAAACTTGGTCTGACA
GTTACCAATGCTTAATCAGTGAGGCACCTATCTCAGCGATCTGTCTATTTCGTTCATCCATAGTTGCCTG
ACTCCCCGTCGTGTAGATAACTACGATACGGGAGGGCTTACCATCTGGCCCCAGTGCTGCAATGATACCG
CGAGACCCACGCTCACCGGCTCCAGATTTATCAGCAATAAACCAGCCAGCCGGAAGGGCCGAGCGCAGAA
GTGGTCCTGCAACTTTATCCGCCTCCATCCAGTCTATTAATTGTTGCCGGGAAGCTAGAGTAAGTAGTTC
GCCAGTTAATAGTTTGCGCAACGTTGTTGCCATTGCTACAGGCATCGTGGTGTCACGCTCGTCGTTTGGT
ATGGCTTCATTCAGCTCCGGTTCCCAACGATCAAGGCGAGTTACATGATCCCCCATGTTGTGCAAAAAAG
CGGTTAGCTCCTTCGGTCCTCCGATCGTTGTCAGAAGTAAGTTGGCCGCAGTGTTATCACTCATGGTTAT
GGCAGCACTGCATAATTCTCTTACTGTCATGCCATCCGTAAGATGCTTTTCTGTGACTGGTGAGTACTCA
ACCAAGTCATTCTGAGAATAGTGTATGCGGCGACCGAGTTGCTCTTGCCCGGCGTCAATACGGGATAATA
CCGCGCCACATAGCAGAACTTTAAAAGTGCTCATCATTGGAAAACGTTCTTCGGGGCGAAAACTCTCAAG
GATCTTACCGCTGTTGAGATCCAGTTCGATGTAACCCACTCGTGCACCCAACTGATCTTCAGCATCTTTT
ACTTTCACCAGCGTTTCTGGGTGAGCAAAAACAGGAAGGCAAAATGCCGCAAAAAAGGGAATAAGGGCGA
CACGGAAATGTTGAATACTCATACTCTTCCTTTTTCAATATTATTGAAGCATTTATCAGGGTTATTGTCT
CATGAGCGGATACATATTTGAATGTATTTAGAAAAATAAACAAATAGGGGTTCCGCGCACATTTCCCCGA
AAAGTGCCACCTGACGTCTAAGAAACCATTATTATCATGACATTAACCTATAAAAATAGGCGTATCACGA
GGCCCTTTCGTCTCGCGCGTTTCGGTGATGACGGTGAAAACCTCTGACACATGCAGCTCCCGGAGACGGT
CACAGCTTGTCTGTAAGCGGATGCCGGGAGCAGACAAGCCCGTCAGGGCGCGTCAGCGGGTGTTGGCGGG
TGTCGGGGCTGGCTTAACTATGCGGCATCAGAGCAGATTGTACTGAGAGTGCACCATATGCGGTGTGAAA
TACCGCACAGATGCGTAAGGAGAAAATACCGCATCAGGCGCCATTCGCCATTCAGGCTGCGCAACTGTTG
GGAAGGGCGATCGGTGCGGGCCTCTTCGCTATTACGCCAGCTGGCGAAAGGGGGATGTGCTGCAAGGCGA
TTAAGTTGGGTAACGCCAGGGTTTTCCCAGTCACGACGTTGTAAAACGACGGCCAGTG
